Addgene plasmid #69996: pIKAT111
Purpose: Mammalian expression of cytochrome p450 CYP2B6 variant
Depositing lab: Kathrin Klein. Depositing organization: Robert Bosch Gesellschaft für Medizinische Forschung mbH - Dr. Margarete Fischer-Bosch Institut für Klinische Pharmakologie. Publication: Novel CYP2B6 enzyme variants in a Rwandese population: functional characterization and assessment of in silico prediction tools. Radloff R, Gras A, Zanger UM, Masquelier C, Arumugam K, Karasi JC, Arendt V, Seguin-Devaux C, Klein K. Hum Mutat. 2013 May;34(5):725-34. doi: 10.1002/humu.22295. Epub 2013 Mar 11. PubMed 23418033.
Backbone
  Vector backbone: pcDNA3
  Backbone manufacturer: Invitrogen
  Backbone size w/o insert (bp): 5400
  Vector type: Mammalian Expression
  Selectable markers: Neomycin (select with G418)
Growth in bacteria
  Bacterial resistance: Ampicillin, 100 μg/mL
  Growth temperature: 37°C
  Growth strain: DH5alpha
  Copy number: High Copy
Gene/Insert
  Gene/Insert name: CYP2B6 (alt names: 2B6.5; cytochrome P450, family 2, subfamily B, polypeptide 6)
  Species: H. sapiens (human)
  Insert size (bp): 1500
  Mutation: C1459T (R487C)
  Entrez Gene: CYP2B6 (a.k.a. CPB6, CYP2B, CYP2B7, CYP2B7P, CYPIIB6, EFVM, IIB1, P450)
  Promoter: CMV
  Cloning method: Restriction Enzyme; 5′ cloning site BamHI (not destroyed); 3′ cloning site XbaI (not destroyed)
  Sequencing primers: 5′ CMV-F; 3′ BGH-rev
Terms and licenses: Academic/Nonprofit Terms; Industry Terms: Not Available to Industry
How to cite: pIKAT111 was a gift from Kathrin Klein (Addgene plasmid # 69996 ; http://n2t.net/addgene:69996 ; RRID:Addgene_69996)
