[The description below was written by a language model from this plasmid's Addgene catalogue record and pLannotate feature annotations shown in this document.]
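Description:
pIKAT111 is a mammalian expression plasmid built on the pcDNA3 backbone that carries a human cytochrome P450 CYP2B6 cDNA bearing the C1459T substitution, which changes arginine 487 to cysteine (R487C; the record lists the alternative name 2B6.5). The roughly 1.5 kb coding sequence was inserted between the BamHI and XbaI sites, both retained, giving an assembled plasmid of 6,853 nt. No epitope tag or reporter is annotated, so the enzyme appears to be expressed in untagged form.

Transcription of the insert is driven by the human cytomegalovirus immediate-early enhancer and promoter and terminated by the bovine growth hormone polyadenylation signal. T7 and SP6 phage promoters flank the cloning region, as is standard for pcDNA3, and could support in vitro transcription. A separate cassette, consisting of the SV40 early promoter, the neomycin phosphotransferase gene and an SV40 poly(A) signal, allows G418 selection of stably transfected mammalian cells. In E. coli the plasmid replicates from a high-copy ColE1/pUC-type origin and is selected with ampicillin through the β-lactamase gene; an f1 origin is also present for single-stranded DNA production. Several short annotated fragments (HIV-1 LTR, ble, lacI, bom and lac promoter/operator elements) are most likely backbone remnants or automated annotation matches rather than functional parts of the design.

The stated purpose is mammalian expression of this CYP2B6 variant. The associated publication concerns functional characterization of CYP2B6 enzyme variants and assessment of in silico prediction tools, which fits use in transfected cells to compare the variant's expression and catalytic activity with other alleles.
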