Features (pLannotate 1.2.2; 21 found; start..end, strand, type, name):
     36..80      -  misc_feature   bom (fragment): basis of mobility region from pBR322
    235..614     +  enhancer       CMV enhancer: human cytomegalovirus immediate early enhancer
    615..818     +  promoter       CMV promoter: human cytomegalovirus (CMV) immediate early promoter
    814..847     +  LTR            5' LTR (truncated) (fragment): truncated 5' long terminal repeat (LTR) from HIV-1
    863..881     +  promoter       T7 promoter: promoter for bacteriophage T7 RNA polymerase
    913..2385    +  CDS            CYP2B6: CP2B6_HUMAN - Experimental evidence at protein level: Swiss-Prot protein existence level 1. Allele 2B6*9: Has low affinity for anandamide and can only produce 11,12 EpETrE-EAs. From Homo sapiens (Human).
   2405..2423    -  promoter       SP6 promoter: promoter for bacteriophage SP6 RNA polymerase
   2449..2673    +  polyA_signal   bGH poly(A) signal: bovine growth hormone polyadenylation signal
   2677..2698    +  promoter       SV40 promoter (fragment): SV40 enhancer and early promoter
   2719..3147    +  rep_origin     f1 ori (sequence partly withheld): f1 bacteriophage origin of replication; arrow indicates direction of (+) strand synthesis
   3161..3491    +  promoter       SV40 promoter: SV40 enhancer and early promoter
   3558..4349    +  CDS            neo: KKA2_KLEPN - Also known as kan, nptII. Experimental evidence at protein level: Swiss-Prot protein existence level 1. Resistance to kanamycin, neomycin, paromomycin, ribostamycin, butirosin and gentamicin B. From Klebsiella pneumoniae.
   4373..4531    +  CDS            ble (fragment): BLE_KLEPN - Experimental evidence at protein level: Swiss-Prot protein existence level 1. Binding protein with a strong affinity to the bleomycin family of antibiotics. Binds to CL990; an antimitotic-antibiotic compound. From Klebsiella pneumoniae.
   4526..4647    +  polyA_signal   SV40 poly(A) signal: SV40 polyadenylation signal
   4720..4736    -  protein_bind   lac operator: The lac repressor binds to the lac operator to inhibit transcription in E. coli. This inhibition can be relieved by adding lactose or isopropyl-β-D-thiogalactopyranoside (IPTG). lac repressor encoded by lacI
   4744..4774    -  promoter       lac promoter: promoter for the E. coli lac operon
   4789..4810    -  protein_bind   CAP binding site: CAP binding activates transcription in the presence of cAMP. E. coli catabolite activator protein
   4823..4915    -  CDS            lacI (fragment): lac repressor; lacI; The lac repressor binds to the lac operator to inhibit transcription in E. coli. This inhibition can be relieved by adding lactose or isopropyl-β-D-thiogalactopyranoside (IPTG).
   5098..5686    -  rep_origin     ori: high-copy-number ColE1/pMB1/pBR322/pUC origin of replication
   5857..6717    -  CDS            AmpR: β-lactamase; bla; confers resistance to ampicillin, carbenicillin, and related antibiotics
   6718..6822    -  promoter       AmpR promoter: bla
>Addgene plasmid #69996 | pIKAT111 | addgene full sequence | sequence record 126365 | Addgene assembled full plasmid sequence
GACGGATCGGGAGATCTCCCGATCCCCTATGGTCGACTCTCAGTACAATCTGCTCTGATGCCGCATAGTT
AAGCCAGTATCTGCTCCCTGCTTGTGTGTTGGAGGTCGCTGAGTAGTGCGCGAGCAAAATTTAAGCTACA
ACAAGGCAAGGCTTGACCGACAATTGCATGAAGAATCTGCTTAGGGTTAGGCGTTTTGCGCTGCTTCGCG
ATGTACGGGCCAGATATACGCGTTGACATTGATTATTGACTAGTTATTAATAGTAATCAATTACGGGGTC
ATTAGTTCATAGCCCATATATGGAGTTCCGCGTTACATAACTTACGGTAAATGGCCCGCCTGGCTGACCG
CCCAACGACCCCCGCCCATTGACGTCAATAATGACGTATGTTCCCATAGTAACGCCAATAGGGACTTTCC
ATTGACGTCAATGGGTGGACTATTTACGGTAAACTGCCCACTTGGCAGTACATCAAGTGTATCATATGCC
AAGTACGCCCCCTATTGACGTCAATGACGGTAAATGGCCCGCCTGGCATTATGCCCAGTACATGACCTTA
TGGGACTTTCCTACTTGGCAGTACATCTACGTATTAGTCATCGCTATTACCATGGTGATGCGGTTTTGGC
AGTACATCAATGGGCGTGGATAGCGGTTTGACTCACGGGGATTTCCAAGTCTCCACCCCATTGACGTCAA
TGGGAGTTTGTTTTGGCACCAAAATCAACGGGACTTTCCAAAATGTCGTAACAACTCCGCCCCATTGACG
CAAATGGGCGGTAGGCGTGTACGGTGGGAGGTCTATATAAGCAGAGCTCTCTGGCTAACTAGAGAACCCA
CTGCTTACTGGCTTATCGAAATTAATACGACTCACTATAGGGAGACCCAAGCTTGGTACCGAGCTCGGAT
CCATGGAACTCAGCGTCCTCCTCTTCCTTGCACTCCTCACAGGACTCTTGCTACTCCTGGTTCAGCGCCA
CCCTAACACCCATGACCGCCTCCCACCAGGGCCCCGCCCTCTGCCCCTTTTGGGAAACCTTCTGCAGATG
GATAGAAGAGGCCTACTCAAATCCTTTCTGAGGTTCCGAGAGAAATATGGGGACGTCTTCACGGTACACC
TGGGACCGAGGCCCGTGGTCATGCTGTGTGGAGTAGAGGCCATACGGGAGGCCCTTGTGGACAAGGCTGA
GGCCTTCTCTGGCCGGGGAAAAATCGCCATGGTCGACCCATTCTTCCGGGGATATGGTGTGATCTTTGCC
AATGGAAACCGCTGGAAGGTGCTTCGGCGATTCTCTGTGACCACTATGAGGGACTTCGGGATGGGAAAGC
GGAGTGTGGAGGAGCGGATTCAGGAGGAGGCTCAGTGTCTGATAGAGGAGCTTCGGAAATCCAAGGGGGC
CCTCATGGACCCCACCTTCCTCTTCCAGTCCATTACCGCCAACATCATCTGCTCCATCGTCTTTGGAAAA
CGATTCCACTACCAAGATCAAGAGTTCCTGAAGATGCTGAACTTGTTCTACCAGACTTTTTCACTCATCA
GCTCTGTATTCGGCCAGCTGTTTGAGCTCTTCTCTGGCTTCTTGAAATACTTTCCTGGGGCACACAGGCA
AGTTTACAAAAACCTGCAGGAAATCAATGCTTACATTGGCCACAGTGTGGAGAAGCACCGTGAAACCCTG
GACCCCAGCGCCCCCAAGGACCTCATCGACACCTACCTGCTCCACATGGAAAAAGAGAAATCCAACGCAC
ACAGTGAATTCAGCCACCAGAACCTCAACCTCAACACGCTCTCGCTCTTCTTTGCTGGCACTGAGACCAC
CAGCACCACTCTCCGCTACGGCTTCCTGCTCATGCTCAAATACCCTCATGTTGCAGAGAGAGTCTACAGG
GAGATTGAACAGGTGATTGGCCCACATCGCCCTCCAGAGCTTCATGACCGAGCCAAAATGCCATACACAG
AGGCAGTCATCTATGAGATTCAGAGATTTTCCGACCTTCTCCCCATGGGTGTGCCCCACATTGTCACCCA
ACACACCAGCTTCCGAGGGTACATCATCCCCAAGGACACAGAAGTATTTCTCATCCTGAGCACTGCTCTC
CATGACCCACACTACTTTGAAAAACCAGACGCCTTCAATCCTGACCACTTTCTGGATGCCAATGGGGCAC
TGAAAAAGACTGAAGCTTTTATCCCCTTCTCCTTAGGGAAGCGGATTTGTCTTGGTGAAGGCATCGCCCG
TGCGGAATTGTTCCTCTTCTTCACCACCATCCTCCAGAACTTCTCCATGGCCAGCCCCGTGGCCCCAGAA
GACATCGATCTGACACCCCAGGAGTGTGGTGTGGGCAAAATACCCCCAACATACCAGATCTGCTTCCTGC
CCCGCTGAGTCTAGAGGGCCCTATTCTATAGTGTCACCTAAATGCTAGAGCTCGCTGATCAGCCTCGACT
GTGCCTTCTAGTTGCCAGCCATCTGTTGTTTGCCCCTCCCCCGTGCCTTCCTTGACCCTGGAAGGTGCCA
CTCCCACTGTCCTTTCCTAATAAAATGAGGAAATTGCATCGCATTGTCTGAGTAGGTGTCATTCTATTCT
GGGGGGTGGGGTGGGGCAGGACAGCAAGGGGGAGGATTGGGAAGACAATAGCAGGCATGCTGGGGATGCG
GTGGGCTCTATGGCTTCTGAGGCGGAAAGAACCAGCTGGGGCTCTAGGGGGTATCCCC
[124 nt withheld, positions 2719-2842]
C
[32 nt withheld, positions 2844-2875]
CA
[57 nt withheld, positions 2878-2934]
A
[49 nt withheld, positions 2936-2984]
CCTTTGACGTTGGAGTCCACGTTCTTT
[37 nt withheld, positions 3012-3048]
ACCCTATCTCGGTCTATTCTTTTGATTTATAAGGGATTTTGGGGATTTCGGCCTATTGGTTAAAAAATGA
GCTGATTTAACAAAAATTTAACGCGAATTAATTCTGTGGAATGTGTGTCAGTTAGGGTGTGGAAAGTCCC
CAGGCTCCCCAGGCAGGCAGAAGTATGCAAAGCATGCATCTCAATTAGTCAGCAACCAGGTGTGGAAAGT
CCCCAGGCTCCCCAGCAGGCAGAAGTATGCAAAGCATGCATCTCAATTAGTCAGCAACCATAGTCCCGCC
CCTAACTCCGCCCATCCCGCCCCTAACTCCGCCCAGTTCCGCCCATTCTCCGCCCCATGGCTGACTAATT
TTTTTTATTTATGCAGAGGCCGAGGCCGCCTCTGCCTCTGAGCTATTCCAGAAGTAGTGAGGAGGCTTTT
TTGGAGGCCTAGGCTTTTGCAAAAAGCTCCCGGGAGCTTGTATATCCATTTTCGGATCTGATCAAGAGAC
AGGATGAGGATCGTTTCGCATGATTGAACAAGATGGATTGCACGCAGGTTCTCCGGCCGCTTGGGTGGAG
AGGCTATTCGGCTATGACTGGGCACAACAGACAATCGGCTGCTCTGATGCCGCCGTGTTCCGGCTGTCAG
CGCAGGGGCGCCCGGTTCTTTTTGTCAAGACCGACCTGTCCGGTGCCCTGAATGAACTGCAGGACGAGGC
AGCGCGGCTATCGTGGCTGGCCACGACGGGCGTTCCTTGCGCAGCTGTGCTCGACGTTGTCACTGAAGCG
GGAAGGGACTGGCTGCTATTGGGCGAAGTGCCGGGGCAGGATCTCCTGTCATCTCACCTTGCTCCTGCCG
AGAAAGTATCCATCATGGCTGATGCAATGCGGCGGCTGCATACGCTTGATCCGGCTACCTGCCCATTCGA
CCACCAAGCGAAACATCGCATCGAGCGAGCACGTACTCGGATGGAAGCCGGTCTTGTCGATCAGGATGAT
CTGGACGAAGAGCATCAGGGGCTCGCGCCAGCCGAACTGTTCGCCAGGCTCAAGGCGCGCATGCCCGACG
GCGAGGATCTCGTCGTGACCCATGGCGATGCCTGCTTGCCGAATATCATGGTGGAAAATGGCCGCTTTTC
TGGATTCATCGACTGTGGCCGGCTGGGTGTGGCGGACCGCTATCAGGACATAGCGTTGGCTACCCGTGAT
ATTGCTGAAGAGCTTGGCGGCGAATGGGCTGACCGCTTCCTCGTGCTTTACGGTATCGCCGCTCCCGATT
CGCAGCGCATCGCCTTCTATCGCCTTCTTGACGAGTTCTTCTGAGCGGGACTCTGGGGTTCGAAATGACC
GACCAAGCGACGCCCAACCTGCCATCACGAGATTTCGATTCCACCGCCGCCTTCTATGAAAGGTTGGGCT
TCGGAATCGTTTTCCGGGACGCCGGCTGGATGATCCTCCAGCGCGGGGATCTCATGCTGGAGTTCTTCGC
CCACCCCAACTTGTTTATTGCAGCTTATAATGGTTACAAATAAAGCAATAGCATCACAAATTTCACAAAT
AAAGCATTTTTTTCACTGCATTCTAGTTGTGGTTTGTCCAAACTCATCAATGTATCTTATCATGTCTGTA
TACCGTCGACCTCTAGCTAGAGCTTGGCGTAATCATGGTCATAGCTGTTTCCTGTGTGAAATTGTTATCC
GCTCACAATTCCACACAACATACGAGCCGGAAGCATAAAGTGTAAAGCCTGGGGTGCCTAATGAGTGAGC
TAACTCACATTAATTGCGTTGCGCTCACTGCCCGCTTTCCAGTCGGGAAACCTGTCGTGCCAGCTGCATT
AATGAATCGGCCAACGCGCGGGGAGAGGCGGTTTGCGTATTGGGCGCTCTTCCGCTTCCTCGCTCACTGA
CTCGCTGCGCTCGGTCGTTCGGCTGCGGCGAGCGGTATCAGCTCACTCAAAGGCGGTAATACGGTTATCC
ACAGAATCAGGGGATAACGCAGGAAAGAACATGTGAGCAAAAGGCCAGCAAAAGGCCAGGAACCGTAAAA
AGGCCGCGTTGCTGGCGTTTTTCCATAGGCTCCGCCCCCCTGACGAGCATCACAAAAATCGACGCTCAAG
TCAGAGGTGGCGAAACCCGACAGGACTATAAAGATACCAGGCGTTTCCCCCTGGAAGCTCCCTCGTGCGC
TCTCCTGTTCCGACCCTGCCGCTTACCGGATACCTGTCCGCCTTTCTCCCTTCGGGAAGCGTGGCGCTTT
CTCAATGCTCACGCTGTAGGTATCTCAGTTCGGTGTAGGTCGTTCGCTCCAAGCTGGGCTGTGTGCACGA
ACCCCCCGTTCAGCCCGACCGCTGCGCCTTATCCGGTAACTATCGTCTTGAGTCCAACCCGGTAAGACAC
GACTTATCGCCACTGGCAGCAGCCACTGGTAACAGGATTAGCAGAGCGAGGTATGTAGGCGGTGCTACAG
AGTTCTTGAAGTGGTGGCCTAACTACGGCTACACTAGAAGGACAGTATTTGGTATCTGCGCTCTGCTGAA
GCCAGTTACCTTCGGAAAAAGAGTTGGTAGCTCTTGATCCGGCAAACAAACCACCGCTGGTAGCGGTGGT
TTTTTTGTTTGCAAGCAGCAGATTACGCGCAGAAAAAAAGGATCTCAAGAAGATCCTTTGATCTTTTCTA
CGGGGTCTGACGCTCAGTGGAACGAAAACTCACGTTAAGGGATTTTGGTCATGAGATTATCAAAAAGGAT
CTTCACCTAGATCCTTTTAAATTAAAAATGAAGTTTTAAATCAATCTAAAGTATATATGAGTAAACTTGG
TCTGACAGTTACCAATGCTTAATCAGTGAGGCACCTATCTCAGCGATCTGTCTATTTCGTTCATCCATAG
TTGCCTGACTCCCCGTCGTGTAGATAACTACGATACGGGAGGGCTTACCATCTGGCCCCAGTGCTGCAAT
GATACCGCGAGACCCACGCTCACCGGCTCCAGATTTATCAGCAATAAACCAGCCAGCCGGAAGGGCCGAG
CGCAGAAGTGGTCCTGCAACTTTATCCGCCTCCATCCAGTCTATTAATTGTTGCCGGGAAGCTAGAGTAA
GTAGTTCGCCAGTTAATAGTTTGCGCAACGTTGTTGCCATTGCTACAGGCATCGTGGTGTCACGCTCGTC
GTTTGGTATGGCTTCATTCAGCTCCGGTTCCCAACGATCAAGGCGAGTTACATGATCCCCCATGTTGTGC
AAAAAAGCGGTTAGCTCCTTCGGTCCTCCGATCGTTGTCAGAAGTAAGTTGGCCGCAGTGTTATCACTCA
TGGTTATGGCAGCACTGCATAATTCTCTTACTGTCATGCCATCCGTAAGATGCTTTTCTGTGACTGGTGA
GTACTCAACCAAGTCATTCTGAGAATAGTGTATGCGGCGACCGAGTTGCTCTTGCCCGGCGTCAATACGG
GATAATACCGCGCCACATAGCAGAACTTTAAAAGTGCTCATCATTGGAAAACGTTCTTCGGGGCGAAAAC
TCTCAAGGATCTTACCGCTGTTGAGATCCAGTTCGATGTAACCCACTCGTGCACCCAACTGATCTTCAGC
ATCTTTTACTTTCACCAGCGTTTCTGGGTGAGCAAAAACAGGAAGGCAAAATGCCGCAAAAAAGGGAATA
AGGGCGACACGGAAATGTTGAATACTCATACTCTTCCTTTTTCAATATTATTGAAGCATTTATCAGGGTT
ATTGTCTCATGAGCGGATACATATTTGAATGTATTTAGAAAAATAAACAAATAGGGGTTCCGCGCACATT
TCCCCGAAAAGTGCCACCTGACGTC
