>Addgene plasmid #69996 | pIKAT111 | addgene partial sequence | sequence record 126363 | CMV-F 5'-CGCAAATGGGCGGTAGGCGTG-3'
CTATATAAGCAGAGCTCTCTGGCTAACTAGAGAACCCACTGCTTACTGGCTTATCGAAATTAATACGACT
CACTATAGGGAGACCCAAGCTTGGTACCGAGCTCGGATCCATGGAACTCAGCGTCCTCCTCTTCCTTGCA
CTCCTCACAGGACTCTTGCTACTCCTGGTTCAGCGCCACCCTAACACCCATGACCGCCTCCCACCAGGGC
CCCGCCCTCTGCCCCTTTTGGGAAACCTTCTGCAGATGGATAGAAGAGGCCTACTCAAATCCTTTCTGAG
GTTCCGAGAGAAATATGGGGACGTCTTCACGGTACACCTGGGACCGAGGCCCGTGGTCATGCTGTGTGGA
GTAGAGGCCATACGGGAGGCCCTTGTGGACAAGGCTGAGGCCTTCTCTGGCCGGGGAAAAATCGCCATGG
TCGACCCATTCTTCCGGGGATATGGTGTGATCTTTGCCAATGGAAACCGCTGGAAGGTGCTTCGGCGATT
CTCTGTGACCACTATGAGGGACTTCGGGATGGGAAAGCGGAGTGTGGAGGAGCGGATTCAGGAGGAGGCT
CAGTGTCTGATAGAGGAGCTTCGGAAATCCAAGGGGGCCCTCATGGACCCCACCTTCCTCTTCCAGTCCA
TTACCGCCAACATCATCTGCTCCATCGTCTTTGGAAAACGATTCCACTACCAAGATCAAGAGTTCCTGAA
GATGCTGAACTTGTTCTACCAGACTTTTTCACTCATCAGCTCTGTATTCGGCCAGCTGTTTGAGCTCTTC
TCTGGCTTCTTGAAATACTTTCCTGGGGCACACAGGCAAGTTTACAAAAACCTGCAGGAAATCAATGCTT
ACATTGGCCACAGTGTGGAGAAGCACCGTGAAACCCTGGACCCCAGCGCCCCCAAGGACCTCATCGACAC
CTACCTGCTCCACATGGAAAAAGAGAAATCCAACGCACACAGTGAATTCAGCCACCAGAACCTCAACCTC
AACACGCTCTCGCTCTTCTTTGCTGGCACTGAGACCACC
