>Addgene plasmid #69996 | pIKAT111 | addgene partial sequence | sequence record 126364 | BGH-rev 5'-TAGAAGGCACAGTCGAGG-3'
GCATTTAGGTGACACTATAGAATAGGGCCCTCTAGACTCAGCGGGGCAGGAAGCAGATCTGGTATGTTGG
GGGTATTTTGCCCACACCACACTCCTGGGGTGTCAGATCGATGTCTTCTGGGGCCACGGGGCTGGCCATG
GAGAAGTTCTGGAGGATGGTGGTGAAGAAGAGGAACAATTCCGCACGGGCGATGCCTTCACCAAGACAAA
TCCGCTTCCCTAAGGAGAAGGGGATAAAAGCTTCAGTCTTTTTCAGTGCCCCATTGGCATCCAGAAAGTG
GTCAGGATTGAAGGCGTCTGGTTTTTCAAAGTAGTGTGGGTCATGGAGAGCAGTGCTCAGGATGAGAAAT
ACTTCTGTGTCCTTGGGGATGATGTACCCTCGGAAGCTGGTGTGTTGGGTGACAATGTGGGGCACACCCA
TGGGGAGAAGGTCGGAAAATCTCTGAATCTCATAGATGACTGCCTCTGTGTATGGCATTTTGGCTCGGTC
ATGAAGCTCTGGAGGGCGATGTGGGCCAATCACCTGTTCAATCTCCCTGTAGACTCTCTCTGCAACATGA
GGGTATTTGAGCATGAGCAGGAAGCCGTAGCGGAGAGTGGTGCTGGTGGTCTCAGTGCCAGCAAAGAAGA
GCGAGAGCGTGTTGAGGTTGAGGTTCTGGTGGCTGAATTCACTGTGTGCGTTGGATTTCTCTTTTTCCAT
GTGGAGCAGGTAGGTGTCGATGAGGTCCTTGGGGGCGCTGGGGTCCAGGGTTTCACGGTGCTTCTCCACA
CTGTGGCCAATGTAAGCATTGATTTCCTGCAGGTTTTTGTAAACTTGCCTGTGTGCCCCAGGAAAGTATT
TCAAGAAGCCAGAGAAGAGCTCAAACAGCTGGCCGAATACAGAGCTGATGAGTGAAAAAGTCTGGTAGAA
CAAGTTCAGCATCTTCAGGAACTCTTGATCTTGGTAGTGGAATCGTTTTCCAAAGACGATGGAGCAGATG
ATGTTGGCGGTAATGGACTGGAAGAGGAAGGTGGGGTCCATGAGGGCCCCCTTG
